Addgene plasmid #224418: pCDNA3.SLC17A1-flag
Purpose: Express SLC17A1 in mammalian cells
Depositing lab: Jonathan Long. Depositing organization: Stanford University.
Backbone
  Vector backbone: pCDNA3
  Backbone size w/o insert (bp): 5450
  Total vector size (bp): 6851
  Vector type: Mammalian Expression
Growth in bacteria
  Bacterial resistance: Ampicillin, 100 μg/mL
  Growth temperature: 37°C
  Growth strain: DH5alpha
  Copy number: Unknown
Gene/Insert
  Gene/Insert name: Solute carrier family 17 (sodium phosphate), member 1 (alt name: SLC17A1)
  Species: H. sapiens (human)
  Insert size (bp): 1401
  Entrez Gene: SLC17A1 (a.k.a. NAPI-1, NPT-1, NPT1)
  Promoter: CMV
  Tag / fusion protein: FLAG
  Cloning method: Unknown
  Sequencing primers: 5′ CGCAAATGGGCGGTAGGCGTG; 3′ TAGAAGGCACAGTCGAGG
Terms and licenses: Academic/Nonprofit Terms; Industry Terms: Not Available to Industry
How to cite: pCDNA3.SLC17A1-flag was a gift from Jonathan Long (Addgene plasmid # 224418 ; http://n2t.net/addgene:224418 ; RRID:Addgene_224418)
