[The description below was written by a language model from this plasmid's Addgene catalogue record and pLannotate feature annotations shown in this document.]
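Description:
pCDNA3.SLC17A1-flag is a 6,851 bp mammalian expression plasmid built on the pCDNA3 backbone for expressing human SLC17A1 (also known as NPT1 or NAPI-1). This member of solute carrier family 17 is a sodium-phosphate transporter associated with renal phosphate resorption and urate transport. The plasmid is propagated in E. coli through a high-copy ColE1/pUC-type origin and selected with ampicillin via the β-lactamase gene. An f1 origin is also present, which allows single-stranded DNA production.

The 1,401 bp SLC17A1 coding sequence sits downstream of the human cytomegalovirus immediate-early enhancer and promoter, which drive strong constitutive transcription in mammalian cells, and upstream of the bovine growth hormone polyadenylation signal. A short FLAG-type epitope lies just 3′ of the open reading frame. It was annotated as a fragment of 3xFLAG, consistent with a single FLAG unit, and its position indicates a C-terminal tag for detecting or immunoprecipitating the transporter with anti-FLAG antibodies. T7 and SP6 phage promoters flank the insert, as is usual for this backbone, and can serve for in vitro transcription or as sequencing priming sites.

A second cassette places the neomycin/kanamycin phosphotransferase gene under the SV40 early promoter with an SV40 poly(A) signal, which permits G418 selection of stably transfected cells. The SV40 promoter region typically also includes the SV40 origin. The small lacI, lac promoter/operator, ble, bom and HIV-1 LTR annotations are short fragments that look like backbone remnants or sequence-similarity hits rather than functional elements. The recorded purpose is simply expression of SLC17A1 in mammalian cells, and the cloning method is not stated.
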