Features (pLannotate 1.2.2; 22 found; start..end, strand, type, name):
    332..920     +  rep_origin     ori: high-copy-number ColE1/pMB1/pBR322/pUC origin of replication
   1103..1195    +  CDS            lacI (fragment): lac repressor; lacI; The lac repressor binds to the lac operator to inhibit transcription in E. coli. This inhibition can be relieved by adding lactose or isopropyl-β-D-thiogalactopyranoside (IPTG).
   1208..1229    +  protein_bind   CAP binding site: CAP binding activates transcription in the presence of cAMP. E. coli catabolite activator protein
   1244..1274    +  promoter       lac promoter: promoter for the E. coli lac operon
   1282..1298    +  protein_bind   lac operator: The lac repressor binds to the lac operator to inhibit transcription in E. coli. This inhibition can be relieved by adding lactose or isopropyl-β-D-thiogalactopyranoside (IPTG). lac repressor encoded by lacI
   1371..1492    -  polyA_signal   SV40 poly(A) signal: SV40 polyadenylation signal
   1487..1645    -  CDS            ble (fragment): BLE_KLEPN - Experimental evidence at protein level: Swiss-Prot protein existence level 1. Binding protein with a strong affinity to the bleomycin family of antibiotics. Binds to CL990; an antimitotic-antibiotic compound. From Klebsiella pneumoniae.
   1669..2460    -  CDS            neo: KKA2_KLEPN - Also known as kan, nptII. Experimental evidence at protein level: Swiss-Prot protein existence level 1. Resistance to kanamycin, neomycin, paromomycin, ribostamycin, butirosin and gentamicin B. From Klebsiella pneumoniae.
   2527..2856    -  promoter       SV40 promoter: SV40 enhancer and early promoter
   2870..3298    -  rep_origin     f1 ori (sequence partly withheld): f1 bacteriophage origin of replication; arrow indicates direction of (+) strand synthesis
   3319..3340    -  promoter       SV40 promoter (fragment): SV40 enhancer and early promoter
   3344..3568    -  polyA_signal   bGH poly(A) signal: bovine growth hormone polyadenylation signal
   3594..3612    +  promoter       SP6 promoter: promoter for bacteriophage SP6 RNA polymerase
   3651..3675    -  CDS            3xFLAG (fragment): three tandem FLAG® epitope tags
   3703..5103    -  CDS            SLC17A1: NPT1_HUMAN - Also known as NPT1. Experimental evidence at protein level: Swiss-Prot protein existence level 1. Important for the resorption of phosphate by the kidney. May be involved in actively transporting phosphate into cells via Na(+) cotransport in the renal brush border membrane. Plays a role in urate transport in the kidney (PubMed:27906618). From Homo sapiens (Human).
   5135..5153    -  promoter       T7 promoter: promoter for bacteriophage T7 RNA polymerase
   5169..5202    -  LTR            5' LTR (truncated) (fragment): truncated 5' long terminal repeat (LTR) from HIV-1
   5198..5401    -  promoter       CMV promoter: human cytomegalovirus (CMV) immediate early promoter
   5402..5781    -  enhancer       CMV enhancer: human cytomegalovirus immediate early enhancer
   5936..5988    +  misc_feature   bom (fragment): basis of mobility region from pBR322
   6047..6151    +  promoter       AmpR promoter: bla
   6152..161     +  CDS            AmpR (across the origin): β-lactamase; bla; confers resistance to ampicillin, carbenicillin, and related antibiotics
>Addgene plasmid #224418 | pCDNA3.SLC17A1-flag | addgene full sequence | sequence record 444192 | Addgene NGS Result
GAGCCGGTGAGCGTGGGTCTCGCGGTATCATTGCAGCACTGGGGCCAGATGGTAAGCCCTCCCGTATCGT
AGTTATCTACACGACGGGGAGTCAGGCAACTATGGATGAACGAAATAGACAGATCGCTGAGATAGGTGCC
TCACTGATTAAGCATTGGTAACTGTCAGACCAAGTTTACTCATATATACTTTAGATTGATTTAAAACTTC
ATTTTTAATTTAAAAGGATCTAGGTGAAGATCCTTTTTGATAATCTCATGACCAAAATCCCTTAACGTGA
GTTTTCGTTCCACTGAGCGTCAGACCCCGTAGAAAAGATCAAAGGATCTTCTTGAGATCCTTTTTTTCTG
CGCGTAATCTGCTGCTTGCAAACAAAAAAACCACCGCTACCAGCGGTGGTTTGTTTGCCGGATCAAGAGC
TACCAACTCTTTTTCCGAAGGTAACTGGCTTCAGCAGAGCGCAGATACCAAATACTGTTCTTCTAGTGTA
GCCGTAGTTAGGCCACCACTTCAAGAACTCTGTAGCACCGCCTACATACCTCGCTCTGCTAATCCTGTTA
CCAGTGGCTGCTGCCAGTGGCGATAAGTCGTGTCTTACCGGGTTGGACTCAAGACGATAGTTACCGGATA
AGGCGCAGCGGTCGGGCTGAACGGGGGGTTTGTGCACACAGCCCAGCTTGGAGCGAACGACCTACACCGA
ACTGAGATACCTACAGCGTGAGCTATGAGAAAGCGCCACGCTTCCCGAAGGGAGAAAGGCGGACAGGTAT
CCGGTAAGCGGCAGGGTCGGAACAGGAGAGCGCACGAGGGAGCTTCCAGGGGGAAACGCCTGGTATCTTT
ATAGTCCTGTCGGGTTTCGCCACCTCTGACTTGAGCGTCGATTTTTGTGATGCTCGTCAGGGGGGCGGAG
CCTATGGAAAAACGCCAGCAACGCGGCCTTTTTACGGTTCCTGGCCTTTTGCTGGCCTTTTGCTCACATG
TTCTTTCCTGCGTTATCCCCTGATTCTGTGGATAACCGTATTACCGCCTTTGAGTGAGCTGATACCGCTC
GCCGCAGCCGAACGACCGAGCGCAGCGAGTCAGTGAGCGAGGAAGCGGAAGAGCGCCCAATACGCAAACC
GCCTCTCCCCGCGCGTTGGCCGATTCATTAATGCAGCTGGCACGACAGGTTTCCCGACTGGAAAGCGGGC
AGTGAGCGCAACGCAATTAATGTGAGTTAGCTCACTCATTAGGCACCCCAGGCTTTACACTTTATGCTTC
CGGCTCGTATGTTGTGTGGAATTGTGAGCGGATAACAATTTCACACAGGAAACAGCTATGACCATGATTA
CGCCAAGCTCTAGCTAGAGGTCGACGGTATACAGACATGATAAGATACATTGATGAGTTTGGACAAACCA
CAACTAGAATGCAGTGAAAAAAATGCTTTATTTGTGAAATTTGTGATGCTATTGCTTTATTTGTAACCAT
TATAAGCTGCAATAAACAAGTTGGGGTGGGCGAAGAACTCCAGCATGAGATCCCCGCGCTGGAGGATCAT
CCAGCCGGCGTCCCGGAAAACGATTCCGAAGCCCAACCTTTCATAGAAGGCGGCGGTGGAATCGAAATCT
CGTGATGGCAGGTTGGGCGTCGCTTGGTCGGTCATTTCGAACCCCAGAGTCCCGCTCAGAAGAACTCGTC
AAGAAGGCGATAGAAGGCGATGCGCTGCGAATCGGGAGCGGCGATACCGTAAAGCACGAGGAAGCGGTCA
GCCCATTCGCCGCCAAGCTCTTCAGCAATATCACGGGTAGCCAACGCTATGTCCTGATAGCGGTCCGCCA
CACCCAGCCGGCCACAGTCGATGAATCCAGAAAAGCGGCCATTTTCCACCATGATATTCGGCAAGCAGGC
ATCGCCATGGGTCACGACGAGATCCTCGCCGTCGGGCATGCGCGCCTTGAGCCTGGCGAACAGTTCGGCT
GGCGCGAGCCCCTGATGCTCTTCGTCCAGATCATCCTGATCGACAAGACCGGCTTCCATCCGAGTACGTG
CTCGCTCGATGCGATGTTTCGCTTGGTGGTCGAATGGGCAGGTAGCCGGATCAAGCGTATGCAGCCGCCG
CATTGCATCAGCCATGATGGATACTTTCTCGGCAGGAGCAAGGTGAGATGACAGGAGATCCTGCCCCGGC
ACTTCGCCCAATAGCAGCCAGTCCCTTCCCGCTTCAGTGACAACGTCGAGCACAGCTGCGCAAGGAACGC
CCGTCGTGGCCAGCCACGATAGCCGCGCTGCCTCGTCCTGCAGTTCATTCAGGGCACCGGACAGGTCGGT
CTTGACAAAAAGAACCGGGCGCCCCTGCGCTGACAGCCGGAACACGGCGGCATCAGAGCAGCCGATTGTC
TGTTGTGCCCAGTCATAGCCGAATAGCCTCTCCACCCAAGCGGCCGGAGAACCTGCGTGCAATCCATCTT
GTTCAATCATGCGAAACGATCCTCATCCTGTCTCTTGATCAGATCCGAAAATGGATATACAAGCTCCCGG
GAGCTTTTTGCAAAAGCCTAGGCCTCCAAAAAAGCCTCCTCACTACTTCTGGAATAGCTCAGAGGCAGAG
GCGGCCTCGGCCTCTGCATAAATAAAAAAAATTAGTCAGCCATGGGGCGGAGAATGGGCGGAACTGGGCG
GAGTTAGGGGCGGGATGGGCGGAGTTAGGGGCGGGACTATGGTTGCTGACTAATTGAGATGCATGCTTTG
CATACTTCTGCCTGCTGGGGAGCCTGGGGACTTTCCACACCTGGTTGCTGACTAATTGAGATGCATGCTT
TGCATACTTCTGCCTGCTGGGGAGCCTGGGGACTTTCCACACCCTAACTGACACACATTCCACAGAATTA
ATTCGCGTTAAATTTTTGTTAAATCAGCTCATTTTTTAACCAATAGGCCGAAATCGGCAAAATCCCTTAT
AAATCAAAAGAATAGACCGAGATAGGGT
[37 nt withheld, positions 2969-3005]
AAAGAACGTGGACTCCAACGTCAAAGG
[49 nt withheld, positions 3033-3081]
T
[91 nt withheld, positions 3083-3173]
G
[124 nt withheld, positions 3175-3298]
GGGGATACCCCCTAGAGCCCCAGCTGGTTCTTTCCGCCTCAGAAGCCATAGAGCCCACCGCATCCCCAGC
ATGCCTGCTATTGTCTTCCCAATCCTCCCCCTTGCTGTCCTGCCCCACCCCACCCCCCAGAATAGAATGA
CACCTACTCAGACAATGCGATGCAATTTCCTCATTTTATTAGGAAAGGACAGTGGGAGTGGCACCTTCCA
GGGTCAAGGAAGGCACGGGGGAGGGGCAAACAACAGATGGCTGGCAACTAGAAGGCACAGTCGAGGCTGA
TCAGCGAGCTCTAGCATTTAGGTGACACTATAGAATAGGGCCCTCTAGATGCATGCTCGAGCCATCATTA
AACCTTATCGTCGTCATCCTTGTAATCACTGCCAGATCCGCCGGCGCGCCTTTAGAGACGTGTGTGTTGT
TTTTCTTTAGCCCAGTCCTGAATTTCTGCTGTAGCAACTATAAGGTAGAAAATTAGGCCAGTCACATTAA
TGGCTGCCATCAGGATGAAGGTTTTAAACCAGGCGGATTCCGGATCCTGCTTAAGGATCAATCCAGTCAA
AGTGGAAGCAATTAGTCCTCCTATCATTCCAGTTAAAGTTGAACATGCTTTAATAAATCCAAAATATCTG
GGAGCAATATCCAAGCCATTTATAAACACTCCACCCAAGCAAAAGCTGCCTGTTGCACCAGCAAGTATTA
GGAAAATGACAATGCTGTAGAAGGTGGAACTCAGGTAAGGCAGGCAGACACCAAAGATTGCAGGAAGGAG
AAATCCTGCTGCTGTGAAGAGTTTCCGGACAGCAATTACGCTGAGAATATTCCTGGTCAGGAAGAAGTCT
GATAACTGACCTGCTAGGTTACCACAGATCCAGGCAAACAAATAGGGAAGGGAAGACAAGAACCCATTCT
CTTTTATATTAACATGAAGCATGGAGTTGATAAACATTGGAGTGTATAGTGTCATGATGTTATGTGACCA
GAAAAACGTAAAACTACCAGTGGAAATAGCCCAGACTGGAAGCGACTTAAGTATAGCCTTGATAGGCAGA
GATTGTCTACTTGAACTGACCTGCTGGACCAGGGAGGATGTGATGTATTCCTTTTCACTGATGCTTATAC
ATGGGTGGTCTTTGGGGTCATCATAAAACAGAACGAACCAGAGAAGACATACGGCACAGCCACAAGCACC
AAAAATATAGAAGACCATGGGCCAGCCCAGAGATTCACAGATAACTCCAGTCACAAGTAGGACAATAAAG
GGTCCCAGCAAAAACCCTGATGTACTCATAGAAGTAAGTCGGCCTCGTTCCAGGGGAGGAGCCCATTTGA
CATATATTTCAAACTGGGCTGTTGCAACTATCCCCTGGGCTGCTCCCTGAACTGCTCGACATACAACGAC
CCAAGCTACTCCAATTCCAGCTGCTGGTGGGATGAGCAGGCTTAACACAGAGCTGAGGCATAATGCAAAG
CCAATCATTTTCTTTGTAGAATATATTCCAGAGAAGTATCCAACAGGAACTTGGATGATGATGACACCAT
AGGAGGTGGAACTCAAGATGATTCCCTGGATATCTGGGCTCCAATTATACATAGGGTTCTTTATATTATC
CAGGAGCTTCTTTGTGGAGGTGTTGGGCAAACCATGTGGATCTGTGCTATTCACCATGACTACCATTGTG
AGGTTCAGGCACGCACGCTGTGCTGTTATTATAACATTACAACAGTGCACAAGGAAAGACAATCCATAGC
GAAAGGAACAGAAACCTGGAACTTTTTTGGGAGGCAACCGGTTATCCATTTGCATGGTGGCGGCCGCCTA
GATAAGCTTGGGTCTCCCTATAGTGAGTCGTATTAATTTCGATAAGCCAGTAAGCAGTGGGTTCTCTAGT
TAGCCAGAGAGCTCTGCTTATATAGACCTCCCACCGTACACGCCTACCGCCCATTTGCGTCAATGGGGCG
GAGTTGTTACGACATTTTGGAAAGTCCCGTTGATTTTGGTGCCAAAACAAACTCCCATTGACGTCAATGG
GGTGGAGACTTGGAAATCCCCGTGAGTCAAACCGCTATCCACGCCCATTGATGTACTGCCAAAACCGCAT
CACCATGGTAATAGCGATGACTAATACGTAGATGTACTGCCAAGTAGGAAAGTCCCATAAGGTCATGTAC
TGGGCATAATGCCAGGCGGGCCATTTACCGTCATTGACGTCAATAGGGGGCGTACTTGGCATATGATACA
CTTGATGTACTGCCAAGTGGGCAGTTTACCGTAAATACTCCACCCATTGACGTCAATGGAAAGTCCCTAT
TGGCGTTACTATGGGAACATACGTCATTATTGACGTCAATGGGCGGGGGTCGTTGGGCGGTCAGCCAGGC
GGGCCATTTACCGTAAGTTATGTAACGCGGAACTCCATATATGGGCTATGAACTAATGACCCCGTAATTG
ATTACTATTAATAACTAGTCAATAATCAATGTCAACGCGTATATCTGGCCCGTACATCGCGAAGCAGCGC
AAAACGCCTAACCCTAAGCAGATTCTTCATGCAATTGTCGGTCAAGCCTTGCCTTGTTGTAGCTTAAATT
TTGCTCGCGCACTACTCAGCGACCTCCAACACACAAGCAGGGAGCAGATACTGGCTTAACTATGCGGCAT
CAGAGCAGATTGTACTGAGAGTGCACCATAGGGGATCGGGAGATCTCCCGATCCGTCGACGTCAGGTGGC
ACTTTTCGGGGAAATGTGCGCGGAACCCCTATTTGTTTATTTTTCTAAATACATTCAAATATGTATCCGC
TCATGAGACAATAACCCTGATAAATGCTTCAATAATATTGAAAAAGGAAGAGTATGAGTATTCAACATTT
CCGTGTCGCCCTTATTCCCTTTTTTGCGGCATTTTGCCTTCCTGTTTTTGCTCACCCAGAAACGCTGGTG
AAAGTAAAAGATGCTGAAGATCAGTTGGGTGCACGAGTGGGTTACATCGAACTGGATCTCAACAGCGGTA
AGATCCTTGAGAGTTTTCGCCCCGAAGAACGTTTTCCAATGATGAGCACTTTTAAAGTTCTGCTATGTGG
CGCGGTATTATCCCGTATTGACGCCGGGCAAGAGCAACTCGGTCGCCGCATACACTATTCTCAGAATGAC
TTGGTTGAGTACTCACCAGTCACAGAAAAGCATCTTACGGATGGCATGACAGTAAGAGAATTATGCAGTG
CTGCCATAACCATGAGTGATAACACTGCGGCCAACTTACTTCTGACAACGATCGGAGGACCGAAGGAGCT
AACCGCTTTTTTGCACAACATGGGGGATCATGTAACTCGCCTTGATCGTTGGGAACCGGAGCTGAATGAA
GCCATACCAAACGACGAGCGTGACACCACGATGCCTGTAGCAATGGCAACAACGTTGCGCAAACTATTAA
CTGGCGAACTACTTACTCTAGCTTCCCGGCAACAATTAATAGACTGGATGGAGGCGGATAAAGTTGCAGG
ACCACTTCTGCGCTCGGCCCTTCCGGCTGGCTGGTTTATTGCTGATAAATCTG
